Addgene plasmid #230709: AiP1766 - pAAV-AiE2350m-minBG-SYFP2-WPRE3-BGHpA
Purpose: AiE2350m is an enhancer sequence, designed to drive AAV-mediated transgene expression in specific populations of brain cells
Depositing lab: Allen Institute for Brain Science & Bosiljka Tasic. Depositing organization: Allen Institute. Publication: A suite of enhancer AAVs and transgenic mouse lines for genetic access to cortical cell types. Ben-Simon Y, Hooper M, Narayan S, Daigle TL, Dwivedi D, Way SW, Oster A, Stafford DA, Mich JK, Taormina MJ, Martinez RA, Opitz-Araya X, Roth JR, Alexander JR, Allen S, Amster A, Arbuckle J, Ayala A, Baker PM, Bakken TE, Barcelli T, Barta S, Bendrick J, Bertagnolli D, Bielstein C, Bishwakarma P, Bowlus J, Boyer G, Brouner K, Casian B, Casper T, Chakka AB, Chakrabarty R, Chance RK, Chavan S, Clark M, Colbert K, Collman F, Daniel S, Departee M, DiValentin P, Donadio N, Dotson N, Egdorf T, Fliss T, Gabitto M, Garcia J, Gary A, Gasperini M, Gloe J, Goldy J, Gore BB, Graybuck L, Greisman N, Haeseleer F, Halterman C, Haradon Z, Hastings SD, Helback O, Ho W, Hockemeyer D, Huang C, Huff S, Hunker A, Johansen N, Jones D, Juneau Z, Kalmbach B, Kannan M, Khem S, Kussick E, Kutsal R, Larsen R, Lee C, Lee AY, Leibly M, Lenz GH, Li S, Liang E, Lusk N, Madigan Z, Malloy J, Malone J, McCue R, Melchor J, Mollenkopf T, Moosman S, Morin E, Newman D, Ng L, Ngo K, Omstead V, Otto S, Oyama A, Pena N, Pham T, Phillips E, Pom CA, Potekhina L, Ransford S, Ray PL, Rette D, Reynoldson C, Rimorin C, Rocha D, Ruiz A, Sanchez REA, Sawyer L, Sedeno-Cortes A, Sevigny JP, Shapovalova N, Shepard N, Shulga L, Sigler AR, Siverts L, Soliman S, Somasundaram S, Staats B, Stewart K, Szelenyi E, Tieu M, Trader C, Tran A, van Velthoven CTJ, Walker M, Wang Y, Weed N, Wirthlin M, Wood T, Wynalda B, Yao Z, Zhou T, Ariza J, Dee N, Reding M, Ronellenfitch K, Mufti S, Sunkin SM, Smith KA, Esposito L, Waters J, Thyagarajan B, Yao S, Lein ES, Zeng H, Levi BP, Ngai J, Ting JT, Tasic B. Cell. 2025 May 16:S0092-8674(25)00513-6. doi: 10.1016/j.cell.2025.05.002. PubMed 40403729.
Backbone
  Vector backbone: pAAV2
  Vector type: AAV
Growth in bacteria
  Bacterial resistance: Ampicillin, 100 μg/mL
  Growth temperature: 37°C
  Growth strain: NEB Stable
  Copy number: High Copy
Gene/Insert
  Gene/Insert name: SYFP2
  Species: Synthetic
  Promoter: minBG
  Cloning method: Gibson Cloning
Terms and licenses: Academic/Nonprofit Terms; Industry Terms: Not Available to Industry
How to cite: AiP1766 - pAAV-AiE2350m-minBG-SYFP2-WPRE3-BGHpA was a gift from Allen Institute for Brain Science & Bosiljka Tasic (Addgene plasmid # 230709 ; http://n2t.net/addgene:230709 ; RRID:Addgene_230709)
