[The description below was written by a language model from this plasmid's Addgene catalogue record and pLannotate feature annotations shown in this document.]
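Description:
AiP1766 - pAAV-AiE2350m-minBG-SYFP2-WPRE3-BGHpA is an AAV transfer plasmid built on a pAAV2 backbone, about 4.8 kb in total. It belongs to a collection of enhancer-driven AAV vectors developed for genetic access to defined brain cell types. In bacteria it is maintained at high copy from a ColE1/pUC-type origin and selected with ampicillin through the β-lactamase gene and its own promoter. The backbone also carries an f1 phage origin and small remnants of pBR322 bom and rop sequences. The expression cassette is flanked by AAV2 inverted terminal repeats, which direct replication and packaging of the intervening DNA into recombinant AAV particles. The annotation detects a full ITR on the downstream side and only short ITR fragments at the upstream end, which is common for these repeat-rich, hard-to-sequence regions.

The payload is a simple reporter unit. The enhancer AiE2350m sits upstream of a minimal beta-globin promoter (minBG), which has little activity on its own, so transcription depends largely on the enhancer and on the cell types in which it is active. Neither the enhancer nor the minimal promoter is annotated in the feature table, but they presumably occupy the unannotated stretch between the upstream ITR and the coding sequence. The cassette drives SYFP2, a monomeric, rapidly maturing yellow fluorescent protein derived from Aequorea victoria. This is followed by WPRE3, a shortened woodchuck hepatitis virus posttranscriptional element that boosts transcript expression while saving packaging space (seen here as two WPRE fragments), and then by the bovine growth hormone polyadenylation signal.

The stated use is AAV-mediated transgene expression in specific populations of brain cells, with fluorescence labelling the targeted cells. The record does not state which cell population AiE2350m targets.
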