Features (pLannotate 1.2.2; 14 found; start..end, strand, type, name):
     12..39      +  repeat_region  AAV2 ITR (fragment): inverted terminal repeat of adeno-associated virus serotype 2 inverted
     68..95      +  repeat_region  AAV2 ITR (fragment): inverted terminal repeat of adeno-associated virus serotype 2 inverted
    849..1565    +  CDS            SYFP2: SYFP2 is a basic (constitutively fluorescent) yellow fluorescent protein published in 2006, derived from Aequorea victoria. It is reported to be a very rapidly-maturing monomer with moderate acid sensitivity.
   1605..1762    +  misc_feature   WPRE (fragment): woodchuck hepatitis virus posttranscriptional regulatory element
   1768..1848    +  misc_feature   WPRE (fragment): woodchuck hepatitis virus posttranscriptional regulatory element
   1865..1976    +  polyA_signal   bGH poly(A) signal: bovine growth hormone polyadenylation signal
   2094..2234    +  repeat_region  AAV2 ITR: inverted terminal repeat of adeno-associated virus serotype 2 inverted
   2239..2290    -  misc_feature   bom (fragment): basis of mobility region from pBR322
   2309..2764    +  rep_origin     f1 ori (sequence partly withheld): f1 bacteriophage origin of replication; arrow indicates direction of (+) strand synthesis
   2765..2814    -  misc_feature   bom (fragment): basis of mobility region from pBR322
   2916..2951    -  CDS            rop (fragment): Rop protein, which maintains plasmids at low copy number; rop
   3046..3150    +  promoter       AmpR promoter: bla
   3151..4011    +  CDS            AmpR: β-lactamase; bla; confers resistance to ampicillin, carbenicillin, and related antibiotics
   4182..4770    +  rep_origin     ori: high-copy-number ColE1/pMB1/pBR322/pUC origin of replication
>Addgene plasmid #230709 | AiP1766 - pAAV-AiE2350m-minBG-SYFP2-WPRE3-BGHpA | addgene full sequence | sequence record 471216 | Addgene NGS Result
CCTGCAGGCAGCTGCGCGCTCGCTCGCTCACTGAGGCCGCCCGGGCGTCGGGCGACCTTTGGTCGCCCGG
CCTCAGTGAGCGAGCGAGCGCGCAGAGAGGGAGTGGCCAACTCCATCACTAGGGGTTCCTGCGGCCGCAC
GCGTTGTAAGAGTAATAATCGTGACAGACATGGGCAGGGACGGGTTGTGAAAGAACAAAGGCGTGCTGGG
TGTGCCGGTGTCAACAGTTTCCTGATTCTAACACTTAAGACAAGGCTTCTAAAAATCTAGCTGGAGAACA
AAACGACTAAGGTGATAGCCAGGTAAAGTTGTATAAAATCCTATTCTGGCAAAAACCTTCCTGCAGTCAC
TTGATCAAATCTGTTTTTCTGATGTAACCTGGGCCCAAACTGGGAGGTTTTAAACACTGAAATCCTCTCT
ACATAACAAGAAGTAATTTCTCCCCTCTTCTTCAAAGAGAAATCTTTCTATTCAATGAAAGGTTTTGAAT
TGAACATTCAGTTATAGAATGTTCAATTTCAAGCTGTTCGGTTGACCCTCGGCTTTCTCTCCAAGTTCCC
CTATGCCTTTTGCCTTTAAAAGTTCAGAATGTCTCCAACAGTAACTGTTCAATTCTGTCTTGCAAGCCTG
GACTATGGACAGTGATCTAACCTCTTGGAAAAGACATGGAGTGCACCCAAAAACTGAGAGAGACATTCTC
TCGTCCCAGCCGCCAGCTCACGGGTTTCAAAGTCCTGGGACACACATCGGAGCTCGGGCTGGGCATAAAA
GTCAGGGCAGAGCCATCTATTGCTTACATTTGCTTCTGGGATCCAGATCTTTCGAAGCTAGCGCTACCGG
TCGCCACCATGGTGAGCAAGGGCGAGGAGCTGTTCACCGGGGTGGTGCCCATCCTGGTCGAGCTGGACGG
CGACGTAAACGGCCACAAGTTCAGCGTGTCCGGCGAGGGCGAGGGCGATGCCACCTACGGCAAGCTGACC
CTGAAGCTGATCTGCACCACCGGCAAGCTGCCCGTGCCCTGGCCCACCCTCGTGACCACCCTGGGCTACG
GCGTGCAGTGCTTCGCCCGCTACCCCGACCACATGAAGCAGCACGACTTCTTCAAGTCCGCCATGCCCGA
AGGCTACGTCCAGGAGCGCACCATCTTCTTCAAGGACGACGGCAACTACAAGACCCGCGCCGAGGTGAAG
TTCGAGGGCGACACCCTGGTGAACCGCATCGAGCTGAAGGGCATCGACTTCAAGGAGGACGGCAACATCC
TGGGGCACAAGCTGGAGTACAACTACAACAGCCACAACGTCTATATCACCGCCGACAAGCAGAAGAACGG
CATCAAGGCCAACTTCAAGATCCGCCACAACATCGAGGACGGCGGCGTGCAGCTCGCCGACCACTACCAG
CAGAACACCCCCATCGGCGACGGCCCCGTGCTGCTGCCCGACAACCACTACCTGAGCTACCAGTCCAAGC
TGAGCAAAGACCCCAACGAGAAGCGCGATCACATGGTCCTGCTGGAGTTCGTGACCGCCGCCGGGATCAC
TCTCGGCATGGACGAGCTGTACAAGTAAGTCGACGGCGCGCCGCGGCCGCGAATTCGATATCATAATCAA
CCTCTGGATTACAAAATTTGTGAAAGATTGACTGGTATTCTTAACTATGTTGCTCCTTTTACGCTATGTG
GATACGCTGCTTTAATGCCTTTGTATCATGCTATTGCTTCCCGTATGGCTTTCATTTTCTCCTCCTTGTA
TAAATCCTGGTTAGTTCTTGCCACGGCGGAACTCATCGCCGCCTGCCTTGCCCGCTGCTGGACAGGGGCT
CGGCTGTTGGGCACTGACAATTCCGTGGCTCGAGAGATCTTCGACTGTGCCTTCTAGTTGCCAGCCATCT
GTTGTTTGCCCCTCCCCCGTGCCTTCCTTGACCCTGGAAGGTGCCACTCCCACTGTCCTTTCCTAATAAA
ATGAGGAAATTGCATCGCATTGTCTGAGTAGGTGTCATTCTATTCTGGGGGGTGGGGTGGGGCAGGACAG
CAAGGGGGAGGATTGGGAAGACAATAGCAGGCATGAGATCTCACGTGCGGACCGAGCGGCCGCAGGAACC
CCTAGTGATGGAGTTGGCCACTCCCTCTCTGCGCGCTCGCTCGCTCACTGAGGCCGGGCGACCAAAGGTC
GCCCGACGCCCGGGCTTTGCCCGGGCGGCCTCAGTGAGCGAGCGAGCGCGCAGCTGCCTGCAGGGGCGCC
TGATGCGGTATTTTCTCCTTACGCATCTGTGCGGTATTTCACACCGCATA
[95 nt withheld, positions 2291-2385]
T
[46 nt withheld, positions 2387-2432]
C
[141 nt withheld, positions 2434-2574]
CCTTTGACGTTGGAGTCCACGTTCTTT
[37 nt withheld, positions 2602-2638]
ACTCTATCTCGGGCTATTCTTTTGATTTATAAGGGATTTTGCCGATTTCGGTCTATTGGTTAAAAAATGA
GCTGATTTAACAAAAATTTAACGCGAATTTTAACAAAATATTAACGTTTACAATTTTATGGTGCACTCTC
AGTACAATCTGCTCTGATGCCGCATAGTTAAGCCAGCCCCGACACCCGCCAACACCCGCTGACGCGCCCT
GACGGGCTTGTCTGCTCCCGGCATCCGCTTACAGACAAGCTGTGACCGTCTCCGGGAGCTGCATGTGTCA
GAGGTTTTCACCGTCATCACCGAAACGCGCGAGACGAAAGGGCCTCGTGATACGCCTATTTTTATAGGTT
AATGTCATGATAATAATGGTTTCTTAGACGTCAGGTGGCACTTTTCGGGGAAATGTGCGCGGAACCCCTA
TTTGTTTATTTTTCTAAATACATTCAAATATGTATCCGCTCATGAGACAATAACCCTGATAAATGCTTCA
ATAATATTGAAAAAGGAAGAGTATGAGTATTCAACATTTCCGTGTCGCCCTTATTCCCTTTTTTGCGGCA
TTTTGCCTTCCTGTTTTTGCTCACCCAGAAACGCTGGTGAAAGTAAAAGATGCTGAAGATCAGTTGGGTG
CACGAGTGGGTTACATCGAACTGGATCTCAACAGCGGTAAGATCCTTGAGAGTTTTCGCCCCGAAGAACG
TTTTCCAATGATGAGCACTTTTAAAGTTCTGCTATGTGGCGCGGTATTATCCCGTATTGACGCCGGGCAA
GAGCAACTCGGTCGCCGCATACACTATTCTCAGAATGACTTGGTTGAGTACTCACCAGTCACAGAAAAGC
ATCTTACGGATGGCATGACAGTAAGAGAATTATGCAGTGCTGCCATAACCATGAGTGATAACACTGCGGC
CAACTTACTTCTGACAACGATCGGAGGACCGAAGGAGCTAACCGCTTTTTTGCACAACATGGGGGATCAT
GTAACTCGCCTTGATCGTTGGGAACCGGAGCTGAATGAAGCCATACCAAACGACGAGCGTGACACCACGA
TGCCTGTAGCAATGGCAACAACGTTGCGCAAACTATTAACTGGCGAACTACTTACTCTAGCTTCCCGGCA
ACAATTAATAGACTGGATGGAGGCGGATAAAGTTGCAGGACCACTTCTGCGCTCGGCCCTTCCGGCTGGC
TGGTTTATTGCTGATAAATCTGGAGCCGGTGAGCGTGGGTCTCGCGGTATCATTGCAGCACTGGGGCCAG
ATGGTAAGCCCTCCCGTATCGTAGTTATCTACACGACGGGGAGTCAGGCAACTATGGATGAACGAAATAG
ACAGATCGCTGAGATAGGTGCCTCACTGATTAAGCATTGGTAACTGTCAGACCAAGTTTACTCATATATA
CTTTAGATTGATTTAAAACTTCATTTTTAATTTAAAAGGATCTAGGTGAAGATCCTTTTTGATAATCTCA
TGACCAAAATCCCTTAACGTGAGTTTTCGTTCCACTGAGCGTCAGACCCCGTAGAAAAGATCAAAGGATC
TTCTTGAGATCCTTTTTTTCTGCGCGTAATCTGCTGCTTGCAAACAAAAAAACCACCGCTACCAGCGGTG
GTTTGTTTGCCGGATCAAGAGCTACCAACTCTTTTTCCGAAGGTAACTGGCTTCAGCAGAGCGCAGATAC
CAAATACTGTTCTTCTAGTGTAGCCGTAGTTAGGCCACCACTTCAAGAACTCTGTAGCACCGCCTACATA
CCTCGCTCTGCTAATCCTGTTACCAGTGGCTGCTGCCAGTGGCGATAAGTCGTGTCTTACCGGGTTGGAC
TCAAGACGATAGTTACCGGATAAGGCGCAGCGGTCGGGCTGAACGGGGGGTTCGTGCACACAGCCCAGCT
TGGAGCGAACGACCTACACCGAACTGAGATACCTACAGCGTGAGCTATGAGAAAGCGCCACGCTTCCCGA
AGGGAGAAAGGCGGACAGGTATCCGGTAAGCGGCAGGGTCGGAACAGGAGAGCGCACGAGGGAGCTTCCA
GGGGGAAACGCCTGGTATCTTTATAGTCCTGTCGGGTTTCGCCACCTCTGACTTGAGCGTCGATTTTTGT
GATGCTCGTCAGGGGGGCGGAGCCTATGGAAAAACGCCAGCAACGCGGCCTTTTTACGGTTCCTGGCCTT
TTGCTGGCCTTTTGCTCACATGT
